>Addgene plasmid #121397 | pGBDU-Atg17(I325D) | addgene full sequence | sequence record 238188 | Addgene NGS Result
TCGTTGCTTGCATGCAACTTCTTTTCTTTTTTTTTCTTTTCTCTCTCCCCCGTTGTTGTCTCACCATATC
CGCAATGACAAAAAAATGATGGAAGACACTAAAGGAAAAAATTAACGACAAAGACAGCACCAACAGATGT
CGTTGTTCCAGAGCTGATGAGGGGTATCTCGAAGCACACGAAACTTTTTCCTTCCTTCATTCACGCACAC
TACTCTCTAATGAGCAACGGTATACGGCCTTCCTTCCAGTTACTTGAATTTGAAATAAAAAAAAGTTTGC
TGTCTTGCTATCAAGTATAAATAGACCTGCAATTATTAATCTTTTGTTTCCTCGTCATTGTTCTCGTTCC
CTTTCTTCCTTGTTTCTTTTTCTGCACAATATTTCAAGCTATACCAAGCATACAATCAACTCCAAGCTTG
AAGCAAGCCTCCTGAAAGATGAAGCTACTGTCTTCTATCGAACAAGCATGCGATATTTGCCGACTTAAAA
AGCTCAAGTGCTCCAAAGAAAAACCGAAGTGCGCCAAGTGTCTGAAGAACAACTGGGAGTGTCGCTACTC
TCCCAAAACCAAAAGGTCTCCGCTGACTAGGGCACATCTGACAGAAGTGGAATCAAGGCTAGAAAGACTG
GAACAGCTATTTCTACTGATTTTTCCTCGAGAAGACCTTGACATGATTTTGAAAATGGATTCTTTACAGG
ATATAAAAGCATTGTTAACAGGATTATTTGTACAAGATAATGTGAATAAAGATGCCGTCACAGATAGATT
GGCTTCAGTGGAGACTGATATGCCTCTAACATTGAGACAGCATAGAATAAGTGCGACATCATCATCGGAA
GAGAGTAGTAACAAAGGTCAAAGACAGTTGACTGTATCGCCGGAATTCCCCGGGGGATCCATCGATAACG
AAGCAGATGTTACAAAATTTGTTAATAATGCCAGGAAAACGCTGACCGATGCTCAACTTTTATGTTCAAG
TGCTAATTTAAGGATTGTAGATATTAAGAAAAAATTGTCATCTTGGCAGTTGAGTATTTCAAAACTCAAT
TTTCTAATAGTTGGCTTGAGACAGCAAGGAAAGTTTCTTTACACTATTTTAAAGGAAGGCATTGGGACAA
AGCTAATCCAGAAACAATGGAATCAAGCTGTCTTAGTGGTCTTAGTTGATGAGATGAAGTACTGGCAATA
TGAAATCACTTCTAAAGTACAAAGGTTGGATGGTATAGTAAATGAATTGAGCATATCAGAAAAAGATGAT
ACCGATCCCTCTAAACTAGGAGATTACATCTCGAGAGACAACGTTAACTTATTGAATGACAAACTGAAAG
AAGTGCCAGTAATTGAGCGTCAAATTGAAAACATTAAGCTTCAATACGAAAATATGGTCAGAAAAGTTAA
CAAAGAACTGATTGATACCAAGTTGACGGACGTAACTCAAAAATTCCAAAGTAAATTTGGTATAGATAAC
CTGATGGAAACAAATGTTGCAGAGCAGTTTAGCAGGGAACTAACGGACCTTGAAAAAGATTTAGCAGAGA
TAATGAATTCATTGACACAGCACTTTGATAAGACATTGCTGTTACAAGATAAAAAAATTGATAACGATGA
ACGTGAGGAGCTGTTTAAGGTGGTACAAGGCGACGACAAAGAACTATACAACATTTTCAAAACTCTGCAT
GAGGTAATTGATGACGTGGACAAAACAATTCTTAACTTGGGTCAATTTTTGCAGGCAAAAATAAAGGAAA
AGACAGAACTACACAGCGAAGTTTCTGAAATAATAAACGATTTCAATAGAAATTTGGAATATCTATTAAT
CTTTAAAGATATTTCCAATCTGATTGATAGCTTCAAAAATTCCTGTACACAAGATGATCAAACAACTAAG
GAACTTTGTGAATTTTATGATAATTTTGAAGAAAGCTACGGTAACTTAGTTCTAGAAGCAAAGAGGAGAA
AGGATGTGGCAAACAGAATGAAAACTATATTGAAAGATTGTGAAAAGCAGTTGCAGAATTTAGATGCTCA
GGACCAGGAAGAACGTCAGAATTTTATAGCGGAAAATGGAACTTATCTTCCTGAGACAATCTGGCCCGGT
AAAATTGACGATTTTTCTTCCCTGTACACTTTAAATTACAACGTGAAGAATCCTTAGAAAAAAGGAAAAA
AAGGCTGCAGAGATCTATGAATCGTAGATACTGAAAAACCCCGCAAGTTCACTTCAACTGTGCATCGTGC
ACCATCTCAATTTCTTTCATTTATACATCGTTTTGCCTTCTTTTATGTAACTATACTCCTCTAAGTTTCA
ATCTTGGCCATGTAACCTCTGATCTATAGAATTTTTTAAATGACTAGAATTAATGCCCATCTTTTTTTTG
GACCTAAATTCTTCATGAAAATATATTACGAGGGCTTATTCAGAAGCTTTGGACTTCTTCGCCAGAGGTT
TGGTCAAGTCTCCAATCAAGGTTGTCGGCTTGTCTACCTTGCCAGAAATTTACGAAAAGATGGAAAAGGG
TCAAATCGTTGGTAGATACGTTGTTGACACTTCTAAATAAGCGAATTTCTTATGATTTATGATTTTTATT
ATTAAATAAGTTATAAAAAAAATAAGTGTATACAAATTTTAAAGTGACTCTTAGGTTTTAAAACGAAAAT
TCTTATTCTTGAGTAACTCTTTCCTGTAGGTCAGGTTGCTTTCTCAGGTATAGCATGAGGTCGCTCTTAT
TGACCACACCTCTACCGGCATGCCAGCTTTTCAATTCATCATTTTTTTTTTATTCTTTTTTTTGATTTCG
GTTTCCTTGAAATTTTTTTGATTCGGTAATCTCCGAACAGAAGGAAGAACGAAGGAAGGAGCACAGACTT
AGATTGGTATATATACGCATATGTAGTGTTGAAGAAACATGAAATTGCCCAGTATTCTTAACCCAACTGC
ACAGAACAAAAACCGGAAACGAAGATAAATCATGTCGAAAGCTACATATAAGGAACGTGCTGCTACTCAT
CCTAGTCCTGTTGCTGCCAAGCTATTTAATATCATGCACGAAAAGCAAACAAACTTGTGTGCTTCATTGG
ATGTTCGTACCACCAAGGAATTACTGGAGTTAGTTGAAGCATTAGGTCCCAAAATTTGTTTACTAAAAAC
ACATGTGGATATCTTGACTGATTTTTCCATGGAGGGCACAGTTAAGCCGCTAAAGGCATTATCCGCCAAG
TACAATTTTTTACTCTTCGAAGACAGAAAATTTGCTGACATTGGTAATACAGTCAAATTGCAGTACTCTG
CGGGTGTATACAGAATAGCAGAATGGGCAGACATTACGAATGCACACGGTGTGGTGGGCCCAGGTATTGT
TAGCGGTTTGAAGCAGGCGGCAGAAGAAGTAACAAAGGAACCTAGAGGCCTTTTGATGTTAGCAGAATTG
TCATGCAAGGGCTCCCTATCTACTGGAGAATATACTAAGGGTACTGTTGACATTGCGAAGAGCGACAAAG
ATTTTGTTATCGGCTTTATTGCTCAAAGAGACATGGGTGGAAGAGATGAAGGTTACGATTGGTTGATTAT
GACACCCGGTGTGGGTTTAGATGACAAGGGAGACGCATTGGGTCAACAGTATAGAACCGTGGATGATGTG
GTCTCTACAGGATCTGACATTATTATTGTTGGAAGAGGACTATTTGCAAAGGGAAGGGATGCTAAGGTAG
AGGGTGAACGTTACAGAAAAGCAGGCTGGGAAGCATATTTGAGAAGATGCGGCCAGCAAAACTAAAAAAC
TGTATTATAAGTAAATGCATGTATACTAAACTCACAAATTAGAGCTTCAATTTAATTATATCAGTTATTA
CCCCTGCATTAATGAATCGGCCAACGCGCGGGGAGAGGCGGTTTGCGTATTGGGCGCTCTTCCGCTTCCT
CGCTCACTGACTCGCTGCGCTCGGTCGTTCGGCTGCGGCGAGCGGTATCAGCTCACTCAAAGGCGGTAAT
ACGGTTATCCACAGAATCAGGGGATAACGCAGGAAAGAACATGTGAGCAAAAGGCCAGCAAAAGGCCAGG
AACCGTAAAAAGGCCGCGTTGCTGGCGTTTTTCCATAGGCTCCGCCCCCCTGACGAGCATCACAAAAATC
GACGCTCAAGTCAGAGGTGGCGAAACCCGACAGGACTATAAAGATACCAGGCGTTTCCCCCTGGAAGCTC
CCTCGTGCGCTCTCCTGTTCCGACCCTGCCGCTTACCGGATACCTGTCCGCCTTTCTCCCTTCGGGAAGC
GTGGCGCTTTCTCATAGCTCACGCTGTAGGTATCTCAGTTCGGTGTAGGTCGTTCGCTCCAAGCTGGGCT
GTGTGCACGAACCCCCCGTTCAGCCCGACCGCTGCGCCTTATCCGGTAACTATCGTCTTGAGTCCAACCC
GGTAAGACACGACTTATCGCCACTGGCAGCAGCCACTGGTAACAGGATTAGCAGAGCGAGGTATGTAGGC
GGTGCTACAGAGTTCTTGAAGTGGTGGCCTAACTACGGCTACACTAGAAGAACAGTATTTGGTATCTGCG
CTCTGCTGAAGCCAGTTACCTTCGGAAAAAGAGTTGGTAGCTCTTGATCCGGCAAACAAACCACCGCTGG
TAGCGGTGGTTTTTTTGTTTGCAAGCAGCAGATTACGCGCAGAAAAAAAGGATCTCAAGAAGATCCTTTG
ATCTTTTCTACGGGGTCTGACGCTCAGTGGAACGAAAACTCACGTTAAGGGATTTTGGTCATGAGATTAT
CAAAAAGGATCTTCACCTAGATCCTTTTAAATTAAAAATGAAGTTTTAAATCAATCTAAAGTATATATGA
GTAAACTTGGTCTGACAGTTACCAATGCTTAATCAGTGAGGCACCTATCTCAGCGATCTGTCTATTTCGT
TCATCCATAGTTGCCTGACTCCCCGTCGTGTAGATAACTACGATACGGGAGGGCTTACCATCTGGCCCCA
GTGCTGCAATGATACCGCGAGACCCACGCTCACCGGCTCCAGATTTATCAGCAATAAACCAGCCAGCCGG
AAGGGCCGAGCGCAGAAGTGGTCCTGCAACTTTATCCGCCTCCATCCAGTCTATTAATTGTTGCCGGGAA
GCTAGAGTAAGTAGTTCGCCAGTTAATAGTTTGCGCAACGTTGTTGCCATTGCTACAGGCATCGTGGTGT
CACGCTCGTCGTTTGGTATGGCTTCATTCAGCTCCGGTTCCCAACGATCAAGGCGAGTTACATGATCCCC
CATGTTGTGCAAAAAAGCGGTTAGCTCCTTCGGTCCTCCGATCGTTGTCAGAAGTAAGTTGGCCGCAGTG
TTATCACTCATGGTTATGGCAGCACTGCATAATTCTCTTACTGTCATGCCATCCGTAAGATGCTTTTCTG
TGACTGGTGAGTACTCAACCAAGTCATTCTGAGAATAGTGTATGCGGCGACCGAGTTGCTCTTGCCCGGC
GTCAATACGGGATAATACCGCGCCACATAGCAGAACTTTAAAAGTGCTCATCATTGGAAAACGTTCTTCG
GGGCGAAAACTCTCAAGGATCTTACCGCTGTTGAGATCCAGTTCGATGTAACCCACTCGTGCACCCAACT
GATCTTCAGCATCTTTTACTTTCACCAGCGTTTCTGGGTGAGCAAAAACAGGAAGGCAAAATGCCGCAAA
AAAGGGAATAAGGGCGACACGGAAATGTTGAATACTCATACTCTTCCTTTTTCAATATTATTGAAGCATT
TATCAGGGTTATTGTCTCATGAGCGGATACATATTTGAATGTATTTAGAAAAATAAACAAATAGGGGTTC
CGCGCACATTTCCCCGAAAAGTGCCACCTGACGTCTAAGAAACCATTATTATCATGACATTAACCTATAA
AAATAGGCGTATCACGAGGCCCTTTCGTCTCGCGCGTTTCGGTGATGACGGTGAAAACCTCTGACACATG
CAGCTCCCGGAGACGGTCACAGCTTGTCTGTAAGCGGATGCCGGGAGCAGACAAGCCCGTCAGGGCGCGT
CAGCGGGTGTTGGCGGGTGTCGGGGCTGGCTTAACTATGCGGCATCAGAGCAGATTGTACTGAGAGTGCA
CCATAACGCATTTAAGCATAAACACGCACTATGCCGTTCTTCTCATGTATATATATATACAGGCAACACG
CAGATATAGGTGCGACGTGAACAGTGAGCTGTATGTGCGCAGCTCGCGTTGCATTTTCGGAAGCGCTCGT
TTTCGGAAACGCTTTGAAGTTCCTATTCCGAAGTTCCTATTCTCTAGCTAGAAAGTATAGGAACTTCAGA
GCGCTTTTGAAAACCAAAAGCGCTCTGAAGACGCACTTTCAAAAAACCAAAAACGCACCGGACTGTAACG
AGCTACTAAAATATTGCGAATACCGCTTCCACAAACATTGCTCAAAAGTATCTCTTTGCTATATATCTCT
GTGCTATATCCCTATATAACCTACCCATCCACCTTTCGCTCCTTGAACTTGCATCTAAACTCGACCTCTA
CATTTTTTATGTTTATCTCTAGTATTACTCTTTAGACAAAAAAATTGTAGTAAGAACTATTCATAGAGTG
AATCGAAAACAATACGAAAATGTAAACATTTCCTATACGTAGTATATAGAGACAAAATAGAAGAAACCGT
TCATAATTTTCTGACCAATGAAGAATCATCAACGCTATCACTTTCTGTTCACAAAGTATGCGCAATCCAC
ATCGGTATAGAATATAATCGGGGATGCCTTTATCTTGAAAAAATGCACCCGCAGCTTCGCTAGTAATCAG
TAAACGCGGGAAGTGGAGTCAGGCTTTTTTTATGGAAGAGAAAATAGACACCAAAGTAGCCTTCTTCTAA
CCTTAACGGACCTACAGTGCAAAAAGTTATCAAGAGACTGCATTATAGAGCGCACAAAGGAGAAAAAAAG
TAATCTAAGATGCTTTGTTAGAAAAATAGCGCTCTCGGGATGCATTTTTGTAGAACAAAAAAGAAGTATA
GATTCTTTGTTGGTAAAATAGCGCTCTCGCGTTGCATTTCTGTTCTGTAAAAATGCAGCTCAGATTCTTT
GTTTGAAAAATTAGCGCTCTCGCGTTGCATTTTTGTTTTACAAAAATGAAGCACAGATTCTTCGTTGGTA
AAATAGCGCTTTCGCGTTGCATTTCTGTTCTGTAAAAATGCAGCTCAGATTCTTTGTTTGAAAAATTAGC
GCTCTCGCGTTGCATTTTTGTTCTACAAAATGAAGCACAGATGCT
Features (pLannotate 1.2.2; 14 found; start..end, strand, type, name):
     15..411     +  promoter       ADH1 promoter: S. cerevisiae ADH1; promoter for alcohol dehydrogenase 1
    439..879     +  CDS            GAL4 DNA binding domain: DNA binding domain of the GAL4 transcriptional activator; Saccharomyces cerevisiae GAL4 (truncated)
    907..2154    +  CDS            ATG17: ATG17_YEAST - Also known as APG17. Experimental evidence at protein level: Swiss-Prot protein existence level 1. Autophagy-specific protein that functions with ATG13, ATG29, and CIS1/ATG31 in response to autophagy-inducing signals as a scaffold to recruit other ATG proteins to organize pre-autophagosomal structure (PAS) formation. Modulates the timing and magnitude of the autophagy response, such as the size of the sequestering vesicles, through interacting with and regulating ATG1 kinase activity. Plays particularly a role in pexophagy and nucleophagy. With ATG13, is required for ATG1 activat
   2423..2557    +  CDS            ADH1 (fragment): ADH1_YEAST - Also known as ADC1. Experimental evidence at protein level: Swiss-Prot protein existence level 1. This isozyme preferentially catalyzes the conversion of primary unbranched alcohols to their corresponding aldehydes. Also shows activity toward secondary alcohols. From Saccharomyces cerevisiae (strain ATCC 204508 / S288c) (Baker's yeast).
   2561..2748    +  terminator     ADH1 terminator: S. cerevisiae ADH1; transcription terminator for the S. cerevisiae alcohol dehydrogenase 1 (ADH1) gene
   2760..2971    +  promoter       URA3 promoter: S. cerevisiae URA3
   2972..3775    +  CDS            URA3: orotidine-5'-phosphate decarboxylase, required for uracil biosynthesis; S. cerevisiae URA3; yeast auxotrophic marker, counterselectable with 5-fluoroorotic acid (5-FOA)
   3854..3907    -  CDS            lacI (fragment): lac repressor; lacI; The lac repressor binds to the lac operator to inhibit transcription in E. coli. This inhibition can be relieved by adding lactose or isopropyl-β-D-thiogalactopyranoside (IPTG).
   4090..4678    -  rep_origin     ori: high-copy-number ColE1/pMB1/pBR322/pUC origin of replication
   4849..5709    -  CDS            AmpR: β-lactamase; bla; confers resistance to ampicillin, carbenicillin, and related antibiotics
   5710..5814    -  promoter       AmpR promoter: bla
   5909..5944    +  CDS            rop (fragment): Rop protein, which maintains plasmids at low copy number; rop
   6046..6095    +  misc_feature   bom (fragment): basis of mobility region from pBR322
   6096..5       +  rep_origin     2μ ori (across the origin): yeast 2μ plasmid origin of replication
