[The description below was written by a language model from this plasmid's Addgene catalogue record and pLannotate feature annotations shown in this document.]
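Description:
pGBDU-Atg17(I325D) is a yeast two-hybrid "bait" plasmid built on the pGBDU-c1 backbone, a yeast–E. coli shuttle vector of about 7.3 kb. In bacteria it replicates from a high-copy ColE1/pUC-type origin and is selected through the AmpR β-lactamase gene. In Saccharomyces cerevisiae it is maintained episomally by the 2μ origin and selected by complementation of uracil auxotrophy through URA3, which is driven by its own promoter and can also be counterselected with 5-FOA. Short annotated fragments of lacI, rop and the pBR322 bom region appear to be non-functional backbone remnants.

The expression cassette consists of the yeast ADH1 promoter, followed by the GAL4 DNA-binding domain and then the S. cerevisiae ATG17 coding sequence, cloned between ClaI and PstI sites. This order matches an N-terminal GAL4 DBD–Atg17 fusion, as expected for this vector series. Transcription ends at the ADH1 terminator, which is preceded by a leftover fragment of the ADH1 coding region. Atg17 is an autophagy scaffold protein that works with Atg13, Atg29 and Atg31 to organise the pre-autophagosomal structure and to regulate Atg1 kinase. This version carries an isoleucine-to-aspartate substitution at residue 325.

The stated purpose is yeast two-hybrid analysis. There, the DBD fusion is co-expressed with a GAL4 activation-domain "prey", and reporter activation indicates an interaction. The record does not say which interaction the I325D mutation is meant to test. The associated publication, however, concerns how the Atg17–Atg31–Atg29 complex cooperates with Atg11 to recruit the Vam7 SNARE, so a comparison of mutant and wild-type Atg17 binding is the likely use.
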