Addgene plasmid #121397: pGBDU-Atg17(I325D)
Purpose: For Yeast-two-hybrid analysis
Depositing lab: Daniel Klionsky. Depositing organization: University of Michigan. Publication: The Atg17-Atg31-Atg29 Complex Coordinates with Atg11 to Recruit the Vam7 SNARE and Mediate Autophagosome-Vacuole Fusion. Liu X, Mao K, Yu AYH, Omairi-Nasser A, Austin J 2nd, Glick BS, Yip CK, Klionsky DJ. Curr Biol. 2016 Jan 25;26(2):150-160. doi: 10.1016/j.cub.2015.11.054. Epub 2016 Jan 7. PubMed 26774783.
Backbone
  Vector backbone: pGBDU-c1
  Vector type: Yeast Expression
  Selectable markers: URA3
Growth in bacteria
  Bacterial resistance: Ampicillin, 100 μg/mL
  Growth temperature: 37°C
  Growth strain: DH5alpha
  Copy number: Unknown
Gene/Insert
  Gene/Insert name: ATG17
  Species: S. cerevisiae (budding yeast)
  Mutation: Isoleucine 325 to Aspartic acid
  Promoter: ADH1 promoter
  Cloning method: Restriction Enzyme; 5′ cloning site Cla1 (unknown if destroyed); 3′ cloning site Pst1 (unknown if destroyed)
  Sequencing primers: 5′ gtgaataaagatgccgtcac
Terms and licenses: Academic/Nonprofit Terms; Industry Terms: Not Available to Industry
How to cite: pGBDU-Atg17(I325D) was a gift from Daniel Klionsky (Addgene plasmid # 121397 ; http://n2t.net/addgene:121397 ; RRID:Addgene_121397)
